Addgene plasmid #16931: ZP10 Snail
Depositing lab: Randall Moon. Depositing organization: University of Washington.
Backbone
  Vector backbone: pBluescript SK
  Backbone manufacturer: Stratagene
  Backbone size w/o insert (bp): 3000
  Vector type: Bacterial Expression
Growth in bacteria
  Bacterial resistance: Ampicillin, 100 μg/mL
  Growth temperature: 37°C
  Growth strain: DH5alpha
  Copy number: High Copy
Gene/Insert
  Gene/Insert name: snail
  Species: D. rerio (zebrafish)
  Insert size (bp): 780
  Entrez Gene: snai1a (a.k.a. MGC109820, cb643, sna-1, sna1, snai1, snail1, zgc:109820)
  Cloning method: Restriction Enzyme; 5′ cloning site EcoR1 (not destroyed); 3′ cloning site BamHI (not destroyed)
  Sequencing primers: 5′ T7; 3′ T3
Terms and licenses: Academic/Nonprofit Terms; Industry Terms: Not Available to Industry
Depositor comments: Antisense probe: cut with EcoR1 and transcribe with T3. Sense probe: cut with BamH1 and transcribe with T7. Plasmid History: Constructed by Greg Kelly, 1/94.
How to cite: ZP10 Snail was a gift from Randall Moon (Addgene plasmid # 16931 ; http://n2t.net/addgene:16931 ; RRID:Addgene_16931)
