[The description below was written by a language model from this plasmid's Addgene catalogue record.]
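Description:
ZP10 Snail is a pBluescript SK-based plasmid carrying a roughly 780 bp fragment of the zebrafish (Danio rerio) snail gene, corresponding to snai1a (also known as sna1 or snail1). The backbone is a small (about 3 kb) high-copy phagemid cloning vector maintained in standard E. coli hosts such as DH5alpha under ampicillin selection. Although the repository classifies it as a bacterial expression vector, the record points to its use as an in vitro transcription template rather than for protein production. No feature table is provided, so details such as the exact portion of the snai1a transcript covered by the insert are not stated.

The insert was placed between the EcoRI and BamHI sites of the polylinker, both of which remain intact, and is flanked by the opposing T7 and T3 bacteriophage promoters that are characteristic of pBluescript. This arrangement allows strand-specific RNA synthesis from either direction. According to the depositor's notes, linearising at EcoRI and transcribing with T3 polymerase yields the antisense riboprobe, whereas linearising at BamHI and transcribing with T7 polymerase yields the sense control. These notes imply that the 5′ end of the gene lies on the T7 side. The same promoter regions serve as sequencing primer sites for verifying the insert. The plasmid is therefore suited to generating labelled probes for detecting snai1a transcripts in zebrafish, for example by whole-mount in situ hybridisation. The depositor's notes date its construction to early 1994.
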