>Addgene plasmid #16931 | ZP10 Snail | addgene partial sequence | sequence record 22977 | T7 5'-TAATACGACTCACTATAGGG-3'
TATCGATAAGCTTGATATCGAATTCAGAGTTCAGCATGCCTCGGTCTTTCCTGGTAAAGAAGTATTTCAC
CAGCAAGAGGCCAAACTACAGCGAGCTGGAATGTCAGAACGACACTTCACCAGACAGATACCCGCTAGCA
GAGCTTCCAGCAGTCAGCAATGACTTCCCAGTGACGTGTTTGACCACCGGACTGGTCTGGGACGTCAGCT
TGCTACCTTCCCTTCACAATTCCCCATCCCCGTCCACCCTCTCCACAAACCAGGGCCCGCTGGACCTCAG
CTCCCCATCCAGCATCAGCTGCAGCAGCAGTGGGGAAGAAGATGAAGGACGGACGTCAGACCCACCAAGC
CCAGATTCCTCTGACACCTATCACCCCCAGCAAACTAGCAGGCCGCGACGCTCCAACAAGAGCAGGGCTG
GACAGAGAGAGGACAAGAGCGAGGCTGCAGTTACTGCCGCCAGTCGACCAGCCTTCTTCTGCAAGCACTG
TCCTAAAGAGTACAACAGCCTCGGGGCGCTGAAGATGCACATCCGCTCCCACACACTGCCCTGCGTCTGT
CCCACCTGCGGAAAGGCCTTCTCCTGACCCTGGCTGCTGAGGGGACACATTCGCACACATACAGGTGAGC
GTCCGTTCTCCTGCCCACACTGTAACCGTGCCTTCGCAGACCGCTCGAACCTGCGCGCGCACCTGCAGAC
CCACGCAGATGTGAAGAAATACCAGTGCAGCACCTGCTCTCGCACCTTCAGTCGCATGTCACTGCTGCAG
AAACACAGCGCGGCC
